>Addgene plasmid #187204 | pSLS.407 | addgene full sequence | sequence record 368055 | Addgene NGS Result
GGGCATTTAACTATGATAAGATTCCGTATGCGCACCCTTAGCGAGAGGTTTATCATTAAGGTCAACCTCT
GGATGTTGTTTCGGCATCCTGCATTGAATCTGAGTTACAAGCTGTTTGTCGCCAGTCAGACTGGCGACAA
CCCGTTTTTTCTGACGTAAGGGTGCGCAACTTTCATGAAATCCGCTGCATCACCATCATCACCACAGCCA
GGATCCGAATTCGAGCTCGGCGCGCCTGCAGGTCGACAAGCTTGCGGCCGCATAATGCTTAAGTCGAACA
GAAAGTAATCGTATTGTACACGGCCGCATAATCGAAATTAATACGACTCACTATAGGGGAATTGTGAGCG
GATAACAATTCCCCATCTTAGTATATTAGTTAAGTATAAGAAGGAGATATACAATGACCTGGCTTCCCCT
TAATCCCATTCCACTCAAAGATCGCGTCTCCATGATCTTTCTGCAATATGGGCAGATCGATGTAATAGAT
GGCGCGTTTGTACTTATCGACAAGACAGGGATCCGCACTCATATTCCTGTTGGCTCGGTTGCCTGCATCA
TGCTGGAACCTGGTACACGGGTTTCGCATGCAGCTGTACGCCTGGCTGCGCAAGTTGGAACATTGTTGGT
ATGGGTGGGGGAAGCGGGCGTTCGTGTTTATGCTTCTGGTCAGCCTGGAGGTGCGCGTTCAGATAAGCTG
CTCTATCAGGCAAAACTTGCTCTGGATGAAGATTTGCGTCTGAAGGTCGTACGTAAAATGTTTGAACTTC
GGTTTGGAGAACCTGCGCCTGCCCGGCGCTCCGTAGAGCAACTCAGAGGTATAGAAGGCAGTCGCGTGCG
GGCAACCTACGCACTTCTGGCGAAGCAATACGGCGTGACATGGAATGGACGTCGCTACGATCCGAAAGAC
TGGGAAAAGGGCGATACGATCAACCAATGCATTAGCGCTGCAACTTCCTGTTTATACGGCGTAACTGAAG
CGGCGATACTTGCAGCTGGTTATGCACCAGCTATTGGGTTTGTGCATACAGGAAAGCCTCTTTCCTTTGT
TTACGATATTGCAGACATCATTAAATTTGACACTGTTGTACCGAAAGCTTTTGAGATAGCGCGTCGTAAC
CCTGGTGAGCCGGACCGGGAAGTCCGTTTGGCGTGCAGGGATATTTTTCGCAGTAGTAAAACATTAGCCA
AATTGATTCCGCTTATAGAGGACGTGCTTGCCGCTGGAGAAATACAACCGCCGGCCCCACCTGAAGATGC
ACAGCCTGTTGCCATTCCGCTTCCTGTTTCACTGGGAGATGCAGGCCATCGGAGTAGCTGAA
[282 nt withheld, positions 1323-1604]
TGAGCGGCCGCACTCGAGTCTGGTAAAGAAACCGCTGCTGCGAAATTTGAACGCCAGCACATTATGGCAG
ATCTCAATTGGATATCGGCCGGCCACGCGATCGCTGACGTCGGTACCCTCGAGTCTGGTAAAGAAACCGC
TGCTGCGAAATTTGAACGCCAGCACATGGACTCGTCTACTAGCGCAGCTTAATTAACCTAGGCTGCTGCC
ACCGCTGAGCAATAACTAGCATAACCCCTTGGGGCCTCTAAACGGGTCTTGAGGGGTTTTTTGCTGAAAC
CTCAGGCATTTGAGAAGCACACGGTCACACTGCTTCCGGTAGTCAATAAACCGGTAAACCAGCAATAGAC
ATAAGCGGCTATTTAACGACCCTGCCCTGAACCGACGACAAGCTGACGACCGGGTCTCCGCAAGTGGCAC
TTTTCGGGGAAATGTGCGCGGAACCCCTATTTGTTTATTTTTCTAAATACATTCAAATATGTATCCGCTC
ATGAATTAATTCTTAGAAAAACTCATCGAGCATCAAATGAAACTGCAATTTATTCATATCAGGATTATCA
ATACCATATTTTTGAAAAAGCCGTTTCTGTAATGAAGGAGAAAACTCACCGAGGCAGTTCCATAGGATGG
CAAGATCCTGGTATCGGTCTGCGATTCCGACTCGTCCAACATCAATACAACCTATTAATTTCCCCTCGTC
AAAAATAAGGTTATCAAGTGAGAAATCACCATGAGTGACGACTGAATCCGGTGAGAATGGCAAAAGTTTA
TGCATTTCTTTCCAGACTTGTTCAACAGGCCAGCCATTACGCTCGTCATCAAAATCACTCGCATCAACCA
AACCGTTATTCATTCGTGATTGCGCCTGAGCGAGACGAAATACGCGGTCGCTGTTAAAAGGACAATTACA
AACAGGAATCGAATGCAACCGGCGCAGGAACACTGCCAGCGCATCAACAATATTTTCACCTGAATCAGGA
TATTCTTCTAATACCTGGAATGCTGTTTTCCCGGGGATCGCAGTGGTGAGTAACCATGCATCATCAGGAG
TACGGATAAAATGCTTGATGGTCGGAAGAGGCATAAATTCCGTCAGCCAGTTTAGTCTGACCATCTCATC
TGTAACATCATTGGCAACGCTACCTTTGCCATGTTTCAGAAACAACTCTGGCGCATCGGGCTTCCCATAC
AATCGATAGATTGTCGCACCTGATTGCCCGACATTATCGCGAGCCCATTTATACCCATATAAATCAGCAT
CCATGTTGGAATTTAATCGCGGCCTAGAGCAAGACGTTTCCCGTTGAATATGGCTCATACTCTTCCTTTT
TCAATATTATTGAAGCATTTATCAGGGTTATTGTCTCATGAGCGGATACATATTTGAATGTATTTAGAAA
AATAAACAAATAGGCATGCAGCGCTCTTCCGCTTCCTCGCTCACTGACTCGCTACGCTCGGTCGTTCGAC
TGCGGCGAGCGGTGTCAGCTCACTCAAAAGCGGTAATACGGTTATCCACAGAATCAGGGGATAAAGCCGG
AAAGAACATGTGAGCAAAAAGCAAAGCACCGGAAGAAGCCAACGCCGCAGGCGTTTTTCCATAGGCTCCG
CCCCCCTGACGAGCATCACAAAAATCGACGCTCAAGCCAGAGGTGGCGAAACCCGACAGGACTATAAAGA
TACCAGGCGTTTCCCCCTGGAAGCTCCCTCGTGCGCTCTCCTGTTCCGACCCTGCCGCTTACCGGATACA
TGTCCGCCTTTCTCCCTTCGGGAAGCGTGGCGCTTTCTCATAGCTCACGCTGTTGGTATCTCAGTTCGGT
GTAGGTCGTTCGCTCCAAGCTGGGCTGTGTGCACGAACCCCCCGTTCAGCCCGACCGCTGCGCCTTATCC
GGTAACTATCGTCTTGAGTCCAACCCGGTAAGACACGACTTATCGCCACTGGCAGCAGCCATTGGTAACT
GATTTAGAGGACTTTGTCTTGAAGTTATGCACCTGTTAAGGCTAAACTGAAAGAACAGATTTTGGTGAGT
GCGGTCCTCCAACCCACTTACCTTGGTTCAAAGAGTTGGTAGCTCAGCGAACCTTGAGAAAACCACCGTT
GGTAGCGGTGGTTTTTCTTTATTTATGAGATGATGAATCAATCGGTCTATCAAGTCAACGAACAGCTATT
CCGTTACTCTAGATTTCAGTGCAATTTATCTCTTCAAATGTAGCACCTGAAGTCAGCCCCATACGATATA
AGTTGTAATTCTCATGTTAGTCATGCCCCGCGCCCACCGGAAGGAGCTGACTGGGTTGAAGGCTCTCAAG
GGCATCGGTCGAGATCCCGGTGCCTAATGAGTGAGCTAACTTACATTAATTGCGTTGCGCTCACTGCCCG
CTTTCCAGTCGGGAAACCTGTCGTGCCAGCTGCATTAATGAATCGGCCAACGCGCGGGGAGAGGCGGTTT
GCGTATTGGGCGCCAGGGTGGTTTTTCTTTTCACCAGTGAGACGGGCAACAGCTGATTGCCCTTCACCGC
CTGGCCCTGAGAGAGTTGCAGCAAGCGGTCCACGCTGGTTTGCCCCAGCAGGCGAAAATCCTGTTTGATG
GTGGTTAACGGCGGGATATAACATGAGCTGTCTTCGGTATCGTCGTATCCCACTACCGAGATGTCCGCAC
CAACGCGCAGCCCGGACTCGGTAATGGCGCGCATTGCGCCCAGCGCCATCTGATCGTTGGCAACCAGCAT
CGCAGTGGGAACGATGCCCTCATTCAGCATTTGCATGGTTTGTTGAAAACCGGACATGGCACTCCAGTCG
CCTTCCCGTTCCGCTATCGGCTGAATTTGATTGCGAGTGAGATATTTATGCCAGCCAGCCAGACGCAGAC
GCGCCGAGACAGAACTTAATGGGCCCGCTAACAGCGCGATTTGCTTGTGACCCAATGCGACCAGATGCTC
CACGCCCAGTCGCGTACCGTCTTCATGGGAGAAAATAATACTGTTGATGGGTGTCTGGTCAGAGACATCA
AGAAATAACGCCGGAACATTAGTGCAGGCAGCTTCCACAGCAATGGCATCCTGGTCATCCAGCGGATAGT
TAATGATCAGCCCACTGACGCGTTGCGCGAGAAGATTGTGCACCACCGCTTTACAGGCTTCGACGCCGCT
TCGTTCTACCATCGACACCACCACGCTGGCACCCAGTTGATCGGCGCGAGATTTAATCGCCGCGACAATT
TGCGACGGCGCGTGCAGGGCCAGACTGGAGGTGGCAACGCCAATCAGCAACGACTGTTTGCCCGCCAGTT
GTTGTGCCACGCGGTTGGGAATGTAATTCAGCTCCGCCATCGCCGCTTCCACTTTTTCCCGCGTTTTCGC
AGAAACGTGGCTGGCCTGGTTCACCACGCGGGAAACGGTCTGATAAGAGACACCGGCATACTCTGCGACA
TCGTATAACGTTACTGGTTTCACATTCACCACCCTGAATTGACTCTCTTCCGGGCGCTATCATGCCATAC
CGCGAAAGGTTTTGCGCCATTCGATGGTGTCCGGGATCTCGACGCTCTCCCTTATGCGACTCCTGCATTA
GGAAATTAATACGACTCACTATA
Features (pLannotate 1.2.2; 17 found; start..end, strand, type, name):
    319..337     +  promoter       T7 promoter: promoter for bacteriophage T7 RNA polymerase
    338..362     +  protein_bind   lac operator: The lac repressor binds to the lac operator to inhibit transcription in E. coli. This inhibition can be relieved by adding lactose or isopropyl-β-D-thiogalactopyranoside (IPTG). lac repressor encoded by lacI
    404..1318    +  CDS            ygbT: CAS1_ECOLI - Also known as cas1. Experimental evidence at protein level: Swiss-Prot protein existence level 1. CRISPR (clustered regularly interspaced short palindromic repeat), is an adaptive immune system that provides protection against mobile genetic elements (viruses, transposable elements and conjugative plasmids) (PubMed:21255106, PubMed:24920831, PubMed:24793649). CRISPR clusters contain sequences complementary to antecedent mobile elements and target invading nucleic acids. CRISPR clusters are transcribed and processed into CRISPR RNA (crRNA). The Cas1-Cas2 complex is involved in CRIS
   1323..1604    +  CDS            ygbF (sequence withheld): CAS2_ECOLI - Also known as cas2. Experimental evidence at protein level: Swiss-Prot protein existence level 1. CRISPR (clustered regularly interspaced short palindromic repeat), is an adaptive immune system that provides protection against mobile genetic elements (viruses, transposable elements and conjugative plasmids) (PubMed:21255106, PubMed:24920831, PubMed:24793649). CRISPR clusters contain sequences complementary to antecedent mobile elements and target invading nucleic acids. CRISPR clusters are transcribed and processed into CRISPR RNA (crRNA). The Cas1-Cas2 complex is involved in CRIS
   1734..1775    +  CDS            S-Tag (fragment): affinity and epitope tag derived from pancreatic ribonuclease A
   1805..1822    +  CDS            SET1 (fragment): solubility-enhancement tag derived from T7 phage gene 10B
   1830..1877    +  terminator     T7 terminator: transcription terminator for bacteriophage T7 RNA polymerase
   2041..2098    +  promoter       AmpR promoter (fragment): bla
   2107..2922    -  CDS            KanR: aminoglycoside phosphotransferase; aph(3')-Ia; confers resistance to kanamycin in bacteria or G418 (Geneticin®) in eukaryotes
   2923..3014    -  promoter       AmpR promoter: bla
   3030..3779    -  rep_origin     RSF ori: Plasmids containing the RSF 1030 origin of replication can be propagated in E. coli cells that contain additional plasmids with compatible origins.
   3862..3926    -  CDS            TcR (fragment): tetracycline efflux protein; tet; confers resistance to tetracycline
   3941..3962    -  protein_bind   CAP binding site: CAP binding activates transcription in the presence of cAMP. E. coli catabolite activator protein
   3975..5057    -  CDS            lacI: lac repressor; lacI; The lac repressor binds to the lac operator to inhibit transcription in E. coli. This inhibition can be relieved by adding lactose or isopropyl-β-D-thiogalactopyranoside (IPTG).
   5058..5135    -  promoter       lacI promoter: lacI
   5143..5178    -  CDS            TcR (fragment): tetracycline efflux protein; tet; confers resistance to tetracycline
   5181..2       +  promoter       T7 promoter (across the origin): promoter for bacteriophage T7 RNA polymerase
