[The description below was written by a language model from this plasmid's Addgene catalogue record and pLannotate feature annotations shown in this document.]
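Description:
pSLS.407 is a bacterial expression plasmid built on the Novagen pRSFDuet-1 backbone, a dual-cassette vector for co-expressing two products in E. coli. It replicates from the RSF1030 origin, which is compatible with other common origins and so allows it to be maintained alongside additional plasmids, and it is selected with kanamycin through an aminoglycoside phosphotransferase (KanR) gene. A lacI gene with its own promoter supplies lac repressor. Short annotated fragments of TcR, an AmpR promoter, the S-Tag and SET1 appear to be backbone remnants or homology hits rather than functional parts of the design.

The payload consists of two E. coli-derived inserts, each recorded as being under a T7/lac promoter. The first is variant 32 of the retron Eco1 non-coding RNA, about 200 bp. It is not annotated in the feature table, but a T7 promoter spanning the sequence origin sits upstream of the unannotated region preceding the second cassette, which is consistent with the ncRNA's location. The second cassette has a T7 promoter and lac operator driving cas1 (ygbT) and cas2 (ygbF) in tandem, followed by a T7 terminator. Expression therefore requires a host supplying T7 RNA polymerase and is inducible with IPTG.

Cas1 and Cas2 form the CRISPR adaptation complex that integrates new spacers into a CRISPR array, while a retron ncRNA is the template that a retron reverse transcriptase copies into single-stranded DNA. No reverse transcriptase is listed on this plasmid, so it is presumably provided separately. According to the associated publication title, the construct belongs to a system for recording the order of gene expression in DNA through CRISPR acquisition of retron-derived barcodes. The sequenced record is 5,197 nt, slightly shorter than the 5,212 bp catalogue size.
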