Addgene plasmid #187204: pSLS.407
Purpose: Expresses retron Eco1 ncRNA v32, and Cas1 + Cas2
Depositing lab: Seth Shipman. Depositing organization: J. David Gladstone Institutes. Publication: Recording gene expression order in DNA by CRISPR addition of retron barcodes. Bhattarai-Kline S, Lear SK, Fishman CB, Lopez SC, Lockshin ER, Schubert MG, Nivala J, Church GM, Shipman SL. Nature. 2022 Aug;608(7921):217-225. doi: 10.1038/s41586-022-04994-6. Epub 2022 Jul 27. PubMed 35896746.
Backbone
  Vector backbone: pRSFDuet-1
  Backbone manufacturer: Novagen
  Backbone size w/o insert (bp): 3829
  Total vector size (bp): 5212
  Vector type: Bacterial Expression, Synthetic Biology
Growth in bacteria
  Bacterial resistance: Kanamycin, 50 μg/mL
  Growth temperature: 37°C
  Growth strain: DH5alpha
  Copy number: Unknown
Gene/Insert 1
  Gene/Insert name: Retron Eco1 ncRNA v32
  Species: E. coli
  Insert size (bp): 203
  Promoter: T7/Lac
  Cloning method: Unknown
  Sequencing primers: 5′ CACGCGGTTGGGAATGTAAT; 3′ TATGCGGCCGTGTACAATAC
Gene/Insert 2
  Gene/Insert name: Cas1 + Cas2 (alt name: Cas1+2)
  Species: E. coli
  Insert size (bp): 1204
  Promoter: T7/Lac
  Cloning method: Gibson Cloning
  Sequencing primers: 5′ ATCATCACCACAGCCAGGAT; 3′ ATGTGCTGGCGTTCAAATTTCGCAGC
Terms and licenses: Academic/Nonprofit Terms; Industry Terms: Not Available to Industry
Depositor comments: Please visit https://doi.org/10.1101/2021.08.11.455990 for bioRxiv preprint.
How to cite: pSLS.407 was a gift from Seth Shipman (Addgene plasmid # 187204 ; http://n2t.net/addgene:187204 ; RRID:Addgene_187204)
